Addgene plasmid #139134: pJBL6657
Purpose: PompF - TARGET8 - mCherry
Depositing lab: Julius Lucks. Depositing organization: Northwestern University. Publication: Dynamic Control of Gene Expression with Riboregulated Switchable Feedback Promoters. Glasscock CJ, Biggs BW, Lazar JT, Arnold JH, Burdette LA, Valdes A, Kang MK, Tullman-Ercek D, Tyo KEJ, Lucks JB. ACS Synth Biol. 2021 May 21;10(5):1199-1213. doi: 10.1021/acssynbio.1c00015. Epub 2021 Apr 9. PubMed 33834762.
Backbone
  Vector backbone: CloCDF
  Vector type: Bacterial Expression
Growth in bacteria
  Bacterial resistance: Spectinomycin, 50 μg/mL
  Growth temperature: 37°C
  Growth strain: NEB Stable
  Copy number: Low Copy
Gene/Insert
  Gene/Insert name: mCherry
  Species: Synthetic
  Mutation: N/A
  Cloning method: Gibson Cloning
Terms and licenses: Academic/Nonprofit Terms; Industry Terms: Not Available to Industry
Depositor comments: Please visit https://www.biorxiv.org/content/10.1101/529180v1 for bioRxiv preprint.
How to cite: pJBL6657 was a gift from Julius Lucks (Addgene plasmid # 139134 ; http://n2t.net/addgene:139134 ; RRID:Addgene_139134)
