[The description below was written by a language model from this plasmid's Addgene catalogue record and pLannotate feature annotations shown in this document.]
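Description:
pJBL6657 is a low-copy bacterial expression plasmid of about 3.55 kb built on a CloDF13 (CDF) backbone and intended for use in E. coli. It replicates from the CloDF13 origin, which is compatible with other common origin classes and so allows the plasmid to be maintained alongside additional plasmids in the same cell. Selection is by spectinomycin, conferred by the aadA aminoglycoside adenylyltransferase gene (SmR), which is annotated here as driven by the bla (AmpR) promoter. A short tetracycline-resistance gene fragment and a CAP binding site are also detected; these look like backbone remnants rather than functional parts.

The stated payload is PompF – TARGET8 – mCherry: a red fluorescent reporter placed under the ompF promoter, with a "TARGET8" element between the promoter and the coding sequence. Neither the promoter nor the TARGET8 element is picked up by the automated annotation, but there is an unannotated stretch upstream of the reporter where they would lie. The fluorescent protein ORF is labelled mRFP1 by the annotation tool, whereas the catalogue names it mCherry; the two are closely related monomeric DsRed derivatives, so this probably reflects a similarity-based match. The reporter is followed by tandem rrnB T1 and T7Te transcription terminators.

The associated publication concerns riboregulated switchable feedback promoters. This suggests that the target sequence is an RNA regulatory element that makes output from the native promoter depend on a trans-acting RNA, probably supplied from a compatible plasmid, although the record does not spell out the mechanism. The construct serves as a fluorescent readout for characterising such a regulated promoter.
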