Features (pLannotate 1.2.2; 8 found; start..end, strand, type, name):
    171..962     -  CDS            SmR: aminoglycoside adenylyltransferase (Murphy, 1985); aadA; confers resistance to spectinomycin and streptomycin
    963..1054    -  promoter       AmpR promoter: bla
   1102..1840    -  rep_origin     CloDF13 ori: Plasmids containing the CloDF13 (CDF) origin of replication can be propagated in E. coli cells that contain additional plasmids with compatible origins.
   1937..2001    -  CDS            TcR (fragment): tetracycline efflux protein; tet; confers resistance to tetracycline
   2016..2037    -  protein_bind   CAP binding site: CAP binding activates transcription in the presence of cAMP. E. coli catabolite activator protein
   2721..3398    +  CDS            mRFP1: monomeric derivative of DsRed (Campbell et al., 2002)
   3431..3502    +  terminator     rrnB T1 terminator: transcription terminator T1 from the E. coli rrnB gene
   3518..3545    +  terminator     T7Te terminator: phage T7 early transcription terminator
>Addgene plasmid #139134 | pJBL6657 | addgene full sequence | sequence record 275167 | Addgene NGS Result
CTGAAACCTCAGGCATTTGAGAAGCACACGGTCACACTGCTTCCGGTAGTCAATAAACCGGTAAACCAGC
AATAGACATAAGCGGCTATTTAACGACCCTGCCCTGAACCGACGACCGGGTCATCGTGGCCGGATCTTGC
GGCCCCTCGGCTTGAACGAATTGTTAGACATTATTTGCCGACTACCTTGGTGATCTCGCCTTTCACGTAG
TGGACAAATTCTTCCAACTGATCTGCGCGCGAGGCCAAGCGATCTTCTTCTTGTCCAAGATAAGCCTGTC
TAGCTTCAAGTATGACGGGCTGATACTGGGCCGGCAGGCGCTCCATTGCCCAGTCGGCAGCGACATCCTT
CGGCGCGATTTTGCCGGTTACTGCGCTGTACCAAATGCGGGACAACGTAAGCACTACATTTCGCTCATCG
CCAGCCCAGTCGGGCGGCGAGTTCCATAGCGTTAAGGTTTCATTTAGCGCCTCAAATAGATCCTGTTCAG
GAACCGGATCAAAGAGTTCCTCCGCCGCTGGACCTACCAAGGCAACGCTATGTTCTCTTGCTTTTGTCAG
CAAGATAGCCAGATCAATGTCGATCGTGGCTGGCTCGAAGATACCTGCAAGAATGTCATTGCGCTGCCAT
TCTCCAAATTGCAGTTCGCGCTTAGCTGGATAACGCCACGGAATGATGTCGTCGTGCACAACAATGGTGA
CTTCTACAGCGCGGAGAATCTCGCTCTCTCCAGGGGAAGCCGAAGTTTCCAAAAGGTCGTTGATCAAAGC
TCGCCGCGTTGTTTCATCAAGCCTTACGGTCACCGTAACCAGCAAATCAATATCACTGTGTGGCTTCAGG
CCGCCATCCACTGCGGAGCCGTACAAATGTACGGCCAGCAACGTCGGTTCGAGATGGCGCTCGATGACGC
CAACTACCTCTGATAGTTGAGTCGATACTTCGGCGATCACCGCTTCCCTCATACTCTTCCTTTTTCAATA
TTATTGAAGCATTTATCAGGGTTATTGTCTCATGAGCGGATACATATTTGAATGTATTTAGAAAAATAAA
CAAATAGCTAGCTCACTCGGTCGCTACGCTCCGGGCGTGAGACTGCGGCGGGCGCTGCGGACACATACAA
AGTTACCCACAGATTCCGTGGATAAGCAGGGGACTAACATGTGAGGCAAAACAGCAGGGCCGCGCCGGTG
GCGTTTTTCCATAGGCTCCGCCCTCCTGCCAGAGTTCACATAAACAGACGCTTTTCCGGTGCATCTGTGG
GAGCCGTTAGGCTCAACCATGAATCTGACAGTACGGGCGAAACCCGACAGGACTTAAAGATCCCCACCGT
TTCCGGCGGGTCGCTCCCTCTTGCGCTCTCCTGTTCCGACCCTGCCGTTTACCGGATACCTGTTCCGCCT
TTCTCCCTTACGGGAAGTGTGGCGCTTTCTCATAGCTCACACACTGGTATCTCGGCTCGGTGTAGGTCGT
TCGCTCCAAGCTGGGCTGTAAGCAAGAACTCCCCGTTCAGCCCGACTGCTGCGCCTTATCCGGTAACTGT
TCACTTGAGTCCAACCCGGAAAAGCACGGTAAAACGCCACTGGCAGCAGCCATTGGTAACTGGGAGTTCG
CAGAGGATTTGTTTAGCTAAACACGCGGTTGCTCTTGAAGTGTGCGCCAAAGTCCGGCTACACTGGAAGG
ACAGATTTGGTTGCTGTGCTCTGCGAAAGCCAGTTACCACGGTTAAGTCAGTTGGGGAACTGCTTAACCT
TCGATCAAACCACCTCCCCAGGTGGTTTTTTCGTTTACAGGGCAAAAGATTACGCGCAGAAAAAAAGGAT
CTCAAGAAGATCCTTTGATCTTTTCTACTGAACCGCTCTAGATTTCAGTGCAATTTATCTCTTCAAATGT
AGCACCTGAAGTCAGCCCCATACGATATAAGTTGTAATTCTCATGTTAGTCATGCCCCGCGCCCACAGGA
AGGAGCTGACTGGGTTGAAGGCTCTCAAGGGCATCGGTCGAGATCCCGGTGCCTAATGAGTGAGCTAACT
TACATTAATTGCGTTGCGCGAATTCACGAGATCTGCGGATGGGCAGTATTGGCGCTGAACGCCTGCTGGC
GCGTATTCGTGGCGCGATCATCCTGTTACGGAATATTACATTGCAACATTTACGCGCAAAAACTAATCCG
CATTCTTATTGCGGATTAGTTTTTTCTTAGCTAATAGCACAATTTTCATACTATTTTTTGGCATTCTGGA
TGTCTGAAAGAAGATTTTGTGCCAGGTCGATAAAGTTTCCATCAGAAACAAAATTTCCGTTTAGTTAATT
TAAATATAAGGAAATCATATAAATAGATTAAAATTGCTGTAAATATCATCACGTCTCTATGGAAATATGA
CGGTGTTCACAAAGTTCCTTAAATTTTACTTTTGGTTACATATTTTTTCTTTTTGAAACCAAATCTTTAT
CTTTGTAGCACTTTCACGGTAGCGAAACGTTAGTTTGAATGGAAAGATGCCTGCAGACACATAAAGACAC
CAAACTCTCATCAATAGTTCCGTAAATTTTTATTGACAGAACTTATTGACGGCAGTGGCAGGTGTCATAA
AAAAAACCATGAGGGTAATAAATACCATCCTCAATCTCTACCTACTCTCACTTACTCTTATCCTGCGGGG
AATGTATACAGTTCATGTATATATTCCCCGCTTTTTTTTTGGATCTAGGAGGAAGGATCTATGGCGAGTA
GCGAAGACGTTATCAAAGAGTTCATGCGTTTCAAAGTTCGTATGGAAGGTTCCGTTAACGGTCACGAGTT
CGAAATCGAAGGTGAAGGTGAAGGTCGTCCGTACGAAGGTACCCAGACCGCTAAACTGAAAGTTACCAAA
GGTGGTCCGCTGCCGTTCGCTTGGGACATCCTGTCCCCGCAGTTCCAGTACGGTTCCAAAGCTTACGTTA
AACACCCGGCTGACATCCCGGACTACCTGAAACTGTCCTTCCCGGAAGGTTTCAAATGGGAACGTGTTAT
GAACTTCGAAGACGGTGGTGTTGTTACCGTTACCCAGGACTCCTCCCTGCAAGACGGTGAGTTCATCTAC
AAAGTTAAACTGCGTGGTACCAACTTCCCGTCCGACGGTCCGGTTATGCAGAAAAAAACCATGGGTTGGG
AAGCTTCCACCGAACGTATGTACCCGGAAGACGGTGCTCTGAAAGGTGAAATCAAAATGCGTCTGAAACT
GAAAGACGGTGGTCACTACGACGCTGAAGTTAAAACCACCTACATGGCTAAAAAACCGGTTCAGCTGCCG
GGTGCTTACAAAACCGACATCAAACTGGACATCACCTCCCACAACGAAGACTACACCATCGTTGAACAGT
ACGAACGTGCTGAAGGTCGTCACTCCACCGGTGCTTAAGGATCCAAACTCGAGTAAGGATCTCCAGGCAT
CAAATAAAACGAAAGGCTCAGTCGAAAGACTGGGCCTTTCGTTTTATCTGTTGTTTGTCGGTGAACGCTC
TCTACTAGAGTCACACTGGCTCACCTTCGGGTGGGCCTTTCTGCGTTTATA
